Addgene plasmid #204850: p2T-CMV-miniSdd6-BE4max-BlastR
Purpose: For cytosine base editing using miniSdd6 in mammalian cells
Depositing lab: Caixia Gao. Publication: Discovery of deaminase functions by structure-based protein clustering. Huang J, Lin Q, Fei H, He Z, Xu H, Li Y, Qu K, Han P, Gao Q, Li B, Liu G, Zhang L, Hu J, Zhang R, Zuo E, Luo Y, Ran Y, Qiu JL, Zhao KT, Gao C. Cell. 2023 Jul 20;186(15):3182-3195.e14. doi: 10.1016/j.cell.2023.05.041. Epub 2023 Jun 27. PubMed 37379837.
Backbone
  Vector backbone: p2T-CMV-ABEmax-BlastR
  Backbone manufacturer: David Liu
  Vector type: Mammalian Expression, CRISPR
  Selectable markers: Blasticidin
Growth in bacteria
  Bacterial resistance: Ampicillin, 100 μg/mL
  Growth temperature: 37°C
  Growth strain: DH5alpha
  Copy number: High Copy
Gene/Insert
  Gene/Insert name: miniSdd6-nSpCas9(D10A)-UGI
  Species: Synthetic
  Mutation: D10A in SpCas9
  Promoter: CMV, SV40, EM7
  Cloning method: Gibson Cloning
Terms and licenses: Academic/Nonprofit Terms; Industry Terms: Not Available to Industry
Depositor comments: Please visit https://doi.org/10.1101/2023.05.21.541555 for bioRxiv preprint.
How to cite: p2T-CMV-miniSdd6-BE4max-BlastR was a gift from Caixia Gao (Addgene plasmid # 204850 ; http://n2t.net/addgene:204850 ; RRID:Addgene_204850)
