[The description below was written by a language model from this plasmid's Addgene catalogue record and pLannotate feature annotations shown in this document.]
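Description:
p2T-CMV-miniSdd6-BE4max-BlastR is a 10.2 kb mammalian expression plasmid for CRISPR cytosine base editing, built on the p2T-CMV-ABEmax-BlastR backbone by Gibson assembly. It is propagated in E. coli as a high-copy plasmid through a ColE1/pUC-type origin and selected with ampicillin via the β-lactamase gene.

The payload is a synthetic fusion, miniSdd6-nSpCas9(D10A)-UGI, arranged in the BE4max style and driven by the CMV enhancer and immediate-early promoter, which span the numbering origin of the circular sequence. A T7 promoter lies just downstream of CMV, and the transcript ends at a bGH polyadenylation signal. The feature table annotates the Cas9 coding region in two adjoining segments, the first carrying the D10A change that converts Cas9 into a nickase, followed by a uracil glycosylase inhibitor (UGI) from Bacillus phage PBS2. The miniSdd6 deaminase itself is not annotated; the unannotated stretch between the T7 promoter and the start of Cas9 is the likely location, though the table does not confirm this. In this kind of editor, the deaminase converts cytosine to uracil on the strand displaced by guide RNA binding, the nickase cuts the opposite strand to bias repair toward the edit, and UGI blocks uracil excision.

A separate cassette on the opposite strand places the blasticidin S deaminase gene under tandem SV40 and EM7 promoters with an SV40 poly(A) signal, allowing blasticidin selection of transfected mammalian cells. Short bleomycin-resistance, lac and lacI fragments appear to be cloning remnants. No guide RNA cassette is annotated, so the guide is presumably supplied from another construct.
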