Features (pLannotate 1.2.2; 23 found; start..end, strand, type, name):
      1..204     +  promoter       CMV promoter: human cytomegalovirus (CMV) immediate early promoter
    246..264     +  promoter       T7 promoter: promoter for bacteriophage T7 RNA polymerase
    857..2458    +  CDS            dCas9(N): N-terminal portion of catalytically inactive Streptococcus pyogenes dCas9 carrying the D10A mutation (Zetsche et al., 2015)
   2459..4953    +  CDS            Cas9(C) (fragment): C-terminal portion of Streptococcus pyogenes Cas9 (Zetsche et al., 2015)
   5267..5515    +  CDS            UGI: UNGI_BPPB2 - Experimental evidence at protein level: Swiss-Prot protein existence level 1. This protein binds specifically and reversibly to the host uracil-DNA glycosylase, preventing removal of uracil residues from PBS2 DNA by the host uracil-excision repair system. From Bacillus phage PBS2 (Bacteriophage PBS2).
   5633..5857    +  polyA_signal   bGH poly(A) signal: bovine growth hormone polyadenylation signal
   5861..5882    +  promoter       SV40 promoter (fragment): SV40 enhancer and early promoter
   5887..5903    +  misc_feature   MCS (fragment): pBluescript multiple cloning site
   5952..5968    -  protein_bind   lac operator: The lac repressor binds to the lac operator to inhibit transcription in E. coli. This inhibition can be relieved by adding lactose or isopropyl-β-D-thiogalactopyranoside (IPTG). lac repressor encoded by lacI
   5976..6006    -  promoter       lac promoter: promoter for the E. coli lac operon
   6021..6042    -  protein_bind   CAP binding site: CAP binding activates transcription in the presence of cAMP. E. coli catabolite activator protein
   6055..6147    -  CDS            lacI (fragment): lac repressor; lacI; The lac repressor binds to the lac operator to inhibit transcription in E. coli. This inhibition can be relieved by adding lactose or isopropyl-β-D-thiogalactopyranoside (IPTG).
   6159..6280    -  polyA_signal   SV40 poly(A) signal: SV40 polyadenylation signal
   6275..6400    -  CDS            ble (fragment): BLE_KLEPN - Experimental evidence at protein level: Swiss-Prot protein existence level 1. Binding protein with a strong affinity to the bleomycin family of antibiotics. Binds to CL990; an antimitotic-antibiotic compound. From Klebsiella pneumoniae.
   6410..6437    -  CDS            BleoR (fragment): antibiotic-binding protein; Sh ble from Streptoalloteichus hindustanus; confers resistance to bleomycin, phleomycin, and Zeocin™
   6438..6836    -  CDS            BSD: blasticidin S deaminase; Aspergillus terreus BSD; confers resistance to blasticidin
   6855..6902    -  promoter       EM7 promoter: synthetic bacterial promoter&nbsp
   6950..7279    -  promoter       SV40 promoter: SV40 enhancer and early promoter
   7663..8251    -  rep_origin     ori: high-copy-number ColE1/pMB1/pBR322/pUC origin of replication
   8422..9282    -  CDS            AmpR: β-lactamase; bla; confers resistance to ampicillin, carbenicillin, and related antibiotics
   9283..9387    -  promoter       AmpR promoter: bla
   9458..9502    -  misc_feature   bom (fragment): basis of mobility region from pBR322
   9835..10214   +  enhancer       CMV enhancer: human cytomegalovirus immediate early enhancer
>Addgene plasmid #204850 | p2T-CMV-miniSdd6-BE4max-BlastR | addgene full sequence | sequence record 404873 | Addgene NGS Result
GTGATGCGGTTTTGGCAGTACATCAATGGGCGTGGATAGCGGTTTGACTCACGGGGATTTCCAAGTCTCC
ACCCCATTGACGTCAATGGGAGTTTGTTTTGGCACCAAAATCAACGGGACTTTCCAAAATGTCGTAACAA
CTCCGCCCCATTGACGCAAATGGGCGGTAGGCGTGTACGGTGGGAGGTCTATATAAGCAGAGCTGGTTTA
GTGAACCGTCAGATCCGCTAGAGATCCGCGGCCGCTAATACGACTCACTATAGGGAGAGCCGCCACCATG
AAACGGACAGCCGACGGAAGCGAGTTCGAGTCACCAAAGAAGAAGCGGAAAGTCCCTGCCTCCAAGCCAA
GTCGCTTCAAACCCATGAGAACAGACCCAGCCAAGGCAGATGAAATCCGCCCTCACGTGGGCAAGGACAG
AGCTGTGGCCACCCTCTGGGATGCAGACGGAAACAGAGTTCTGGGCCTGCACAGCGCCGACGATGACGGC
CCTGCTGCCACCGCCGCCTGGAAGCCTCCCTGGCGTGACTATGTGAGGCTGCGCCGGCACGTGGAAGCCC
ACGCCGCCGCCCGGATGCACCAGGACGGGCACAAAACCATGGTAATGTATATCAACCTCCCACCCTGTAA
ATACTTTGATGGCTGCAAGTTGAACCTGGAGGACATACTGCCTAAGGGCAGCACCCTGTGGATGCACAGG
GTATTCCAAAATGGAGGGACCAAGATATACCAGTTCAATGGTACAGGAAGAGCTTACGTCTCCGGAGGAT
CTAGCGGAGGCTCCTCTGGCTCTGAGACACCTGGCACAAGCGAGAGCGCAACACCTGAAAGCAGCGGGGG
CAGCAGCGGGGGGTCAGACAAGAAGTACAGCATCGGCCTGGCCATCGGCACCAACTCTGTGGGCTGGGCC
GTGATCACCGACGAGTACAAGGTGCCCAGCAAGAAATTCAAGGTGCTGGGCAACACCGACCGGCACAGCA
TCAAGAAGAACCTGATCGGAGCCCTGCTGTTCGACAGCGGCGAAACAGCCGAGGCCACCCGGCTGAAGAG
AACCGCCAGAAGAAGATACACCAGACGGAAGAACCGGATCTGCTATCTGCAAGAGATCTTCAGCAACGAG
ATGGCCAAGGTGGACGACAGCTTCTTCCACAGACTGGAAGAGTCCTTCCTGGTGGAAGAGGATAAGAAGC
ACGAGCGGCACCCCATCTTCGGCAACATCGTGGACGAGGTGGCCTACCACGAGAAGTACCCCACCATCTA
CCACCTGAGAAAGAAACTGGTGGACAGCACCGACAAGGCCGACCTGCGGCTGATCTATCTGGCCCTGGCC
CACATGATCAAGTTCCGGGGCCACTTCCTGATCGAGGGCGACCTGAACCCCGACAACAGCGACGTGGACA
AGCTGTTCATCCAGCTGGTGCAGACCTACAACCAGCTGTTCGAGGAAAACCCCATCAACGCCAGCGGCGT
GGACGCCAAGGCCATCCTGTCTGCCAGACTGAGCAAGAGCAGACGGCTGGAAAATCTGATCGCCCAGCTG
CCCGGCGAGAAGAAGAATGGCCTGTTCGGAAACCTGATTGCCCTGAGCCTGGGCCTGACCCCCAACTTCA
AGAGCAACTTCGACCTGGCCGAGGATGCCAAACTGCAGCTGAGCAAGGACACCTACGACGACGACCTGGA
CAACCTGCTGGCCCAGATCGGCGACCAGTACGCCGACCTGTTTCTGGCCGCCAAGAACCTGTCCGACGCC
ATCCTGCTGAGCGACATCCTGAGAGTGAACACCGAGATCACCAAGGCCCCCCTGAGCGCCTCTATGATCA
AGAGATACGACGAGCACCACCAGGACCTGACCCTGCTGAAAGCTCTCGTGCGGCAGCAGCTGCCTGAGAA
GTACAAAGAGATTTTCTTCGACCAGAGCAAGAACGGCTACGCCGGCTACATTGACGGCGGAGCCAGCCAG
GAAGAGTTCTACAAGTTCATCAAGCCCATCCTGGAAAAGATGGACGGCACCGAGGAACTGCTCGTGAAGC
TGAACAGAGAGGACCTGCTGCGGAAGCAGCGGACCTTCGACAACGGCAGCATCCCCCACCAGATCCACCT
GGGAGAGCTGCACGCCATTCTGCGGCGGCAGGAAGATTTTTACCCATTCCTGAAGGACAACCGGGAAAAG
ATCGAGAAGATCCTGACCTTCCGCATCCCCTACTACGTGGGCCCTCTGGCCAGGGGAAACAGCAGATTCG
CCTGGATGACCAGAAAGAGCGAGGAAACCATCACCCCCTGGAACTTCGAGGAAGTGGTGGACAAGGGCGC
TTCCGCCCAGAGCTTCATCGAGCGGATGACCAACTTCGATAAGAACCTGCCCAACGAGAAGGTGCTGCCC
AAGCACAGCCTGCTGTACGAGTACTTCACCGTGTATAACGAGCTGACCAAAGTGAAATACGTGACCGAGG
GAATGAGAAAGCCCGCCTTCCTGAGCGGCGAGCAGAAAAAGGCCATCGTGGACCTGCTGTTCAAGACCAA
CCGGAAAGTGACCGTGAAGCAGCTGAAAGAGGACTACTTCAAGAAAATCGAGTGCTTTGACTCCGTGGAA
ATCTCCGGCGTGGAAGATCGGTTCAACGCCTCCCTGGGCACATACCACGATCTGCTGAAAATTATCAAGG
ACAAGGACTTCCTGGACAATGAGGAAAACGAGGACATTCTGGAAGATATCGTGCTGACCCTGACACTGTT
TGAGGACAGAGAGATGATCGAGGAACGGCTGAAAACCTATGCCCACCTGTTCGACGACAAAGTGATGAAG
CAGCTGAAGCGGCGGAGATACACCGGCTGGGGCAGGCTGAGCCGGAAGCTGATCAACGGCATCCGGGACA
AGCAGTCCGGCAAGACAATCCTGGATTTCCTGAAGTCCGACGGCTTCGCCAACAGAAACTTCATGCAGCT
GATCCACGACGACAGCCTGACCTTTAAAGAGGACATCCAGAAAGCCCAGGTGTCCGGCCAGGGCGATAGC
CTGCACGAGCACATTGCCAATCTGGCCGGCAGCCCCGCCATTAAGAAGGGCATCCTGCAGACAGTGAAGG
TGGTGGACGAGCTCGTGAAAGTGATGGGCCGGCACAAGCCCGAGAACATCGTGATCGAAATGGCCAGAGA
GAACCAGACCACCCAGAAGGGACAGAAGAACAGCCGCGAGAGAATGAAGCGGATCGAAGAGGGCATCAAA
GAGCTGGGCAGCCAGATCCTGAAAGAACACCCCGTGGAAAACACCCAGCTGCAGAACGAGAAGCTGTACC
TGTACTACCTGCAGAATGGGCGGGATATGTACGTGGACCAGGAACTGGACATCAACCGGCTGTCCGACTA
CGATGTGGACCATATCGTGCCTCAGAGCTTTCTGAAGGACGACTCCATCGACAACAAGGTGCTGACCAGA
AGCGACAAGAACCGGGGCAAGAGCGACAACGTGCCCTCCGAAGAGGTCGTGAAGAAGATGAAGAACTACT
GGCGGCAGCTGCTGAACGCCAAGCTGATTACCCAGAGAAAGTTCGACAATCTGACCAAGGCCGAGAGAGG
CGGCCTGAGCGAACTGGATAAGGCCGGCTTCATCAAGAGACAGCTGGTGGAAACCCGGCAGATCACAAAG
CACGTGGCACAGATCCTGGACTCCCGGATGAACACTAAGTACGACGAGAATGACAAGCTGATCCGGGAAG
TGAAAGTGATCACCCTGAAGTCCAAGCTGGTGTCCGATTTCCGGAAGGATTTCCAGTTTTACAAAGTGCG
CGAGATCAACAACTACCACCACGCCCACGACGCCTACCTGAACGCCGTCGTGGGAACCGCCCTGATCAAA
AAGTACCCTAAGCTGGAAAGCGAGTTCGTGTACGGCGACTACAAGGTGTACGACGTGCGGAAGATGATCG
CCAAGAGCGAGCAGGAAATCGGCAAGGCTACCGCCAAGTACTTCTTCTACAGCAACATCATGAACTTTTT
CAAGACCGAGATTACCCTGGCCAACGGCGAGATCCGGAAGCGGCCTCTGATCGAGACAAACGGCGAAACC
GGGGAGATCGTGTGGGATAAGGGCCGGGATTTTGCCACCGTGCGGAAAGTGCTGAGCATGCCCCAAGTGA
ATATCGTGAAAAAGACCGAGGTGCAGACAGGCGGCTTCAGCAAAGAGTCTATCCTGCCCAAGAGGAACAG
CGATAAGCTGATCGCCAGAAAGAAGGACTGGGACCCTAAGAAGTACGGCGGCTTCGACAGCCCCACCGTG
GCCTATTCTGTGCTGGTGGTGGCCAAAGTGGAAAAGGGCAAGTCCAAGAAACTGAAGAGTGTGAAAGAGC
TGCTGGGGATCACCATCATGGAAAGAAGCAGCTTCGAGAAGAATCCCATCGACTTTCTGGAAGCCAAGGG
CTACAAAGAAGTGAAAAAGGACCTGATCATCAAGCTGCCTAAGTACTCCCTGTTCGAGCTGGAAAACGGC
CGGAAGAGAATGCTGGCCTCTGCCGGCGAACTGCAGAAGGGAAACGAACTGGCCCTGCCCTCCAAATATG
TGAACTTCCTGTACCTGGCCAGCCACTATGAGAAGCTGAAGGGCTCCCCCGAGGATAATGAGCAGAAACA
GCTGTTTGTGGAACAGCACAAGCACTACCTGGACGAGATCATCGAGCAGATCAGCGAGTTCTCCAAGAGA
GTGATCCTGGCCGACGCTAATCTGGACAAAGTGCTGTCCGCCTACAACAAGCACCGGGATAAGCCCATCA
GAGAGCAGGCCGAGAATATCATCCACCTGTTTACCCTGACCAATCTGGGAGCCCCTGCCGCCTTCAAGTA
CTTTGACACCACCATCGACCGGAAGAGGTACACCAGCACCAAAGAGGTGCTGGACGCCACCCTGATCCAC
CAGAGCATCACCGGCCTGTACGAGACACGGATCGACCTGTCTCAGCTGGGAGGTGACAGCGGCGGGAGCG
GCGGGAGCGGGGGGAGCACTAATCTGAGCGACATCATTGAGAAGGAGACTGGGAAACAGCTGGTCATTCA
GGAGTCCATCCTGATGCTGCCTGAGGAGGTGGAGGAAGTGATCGGCAACAAGCCAGAGTCTGACATCCTG
GTGCACACCGCCTACGACGAGTCCACAGATGAGAATGTGATGCTGCTGACCTCTGACGCCCCCGAGTATA
AGCCTTGGGCCCTGGTCATCCAGGATTCTAACGGCGAGAATAAGATCAAGATGCTGAGCGGAGGATCCGG
AGGATCTGGAGGCAGCACCAACCTGTCTGACATCATCGAGAAGGAGACAGGCAAGCAGCTGGTCATCCAG
GAGAGCATCCTGATGCTGCCCGAAGAAGTCGAAGAAGTGATCGGAAACAAGCCTGAGAGCGATATCCTGG
TCCATACCGCCTACGACGAGAGTACCGACGAAAATGTGATGCTGCTGACATCCGACGCCCCAGAGTATAA
GCCCTGGGCTCTGGTCATCCAGGATTCCAACGGAGAGAACAAAATCAAAATGCTGTCTGGCGGCTCAAAA
AGAACCGCCGACGGCAGCGAATTCGAGCCCAAGAAGAAGAGGAAAGTCTAACCGGTCATCATCACCATCA
CCATTGAGTTTAAACCCGCTGATCAGCCTCGACTGTGCCTTCTAGTTGCCAGCCATCTGTTGTTTGCCCC
TCCCCCGTGCCTTCCTTGACCCTGGAAGGTGCCACTCCCACTGTCCTTTCCTAATAAAATGAGGAAATTG
CATCGCATTGTCTGAGTAGGTGTCATTCTATTCTGGGGGGTGGGGTGGGGCAGGACAGCAAGGGGGAGGA
TTGGGAAGACAATAGCAGGCATGCTGGGGATGCGGTGGGCTCTATGGCTTCTGAGGCGGAAAGAACCAGC
TGGGGCTCGATACCGTCGACCTCTAGCTAGAGCTTGGCGTAATCATGGTCATAGCTGTTTCCTGTGTGAA
ATTGTTATCCGCTCACAATTCCACACAACATACGAGCCGGAAGCATAAAGTGTAAAGCCTAGGGTGCCTA
ATGAGTGAGCTAACTCACATTAATTGCGTTGCGCTCACTGCCCGCTTTCCAGTCGGGAAACCTGTCGTGC
CAGCTGCATTAATGAATCGGCCAACGCGCGGGGAGAGGCGGTTTGCGTATTGGGCGCTACAGACATGATA
AGATACATTGATGAGTTTGGACAAACCACAACTAGAATGCAGTGAAAAAAATGCTTTATTTGTGAAATTT
GTGATGCTATTGCTTTATTTGTAACCATTATAAGCTGCAATAAACAAGTTGGGGTGGGCGAAGAACTCCA
GCATGAGATCCCCGCGCTGGAGGATCATCCAGCCGGCGTCCCGGAAAACGATTCCGAAGCCCAACCTTTC
ATAGAAGGCGGCGGTGGAATCGAAATCTCGTAGCACGTGTCAGTCCTGCTCCTCGGCCACGAAGTGCTTA
GCCCTCCCACACATAACCAGAGGGCAGCAATTCACGAATCCCAACTGCCGTCGGCTGTCCATCACTGTCC
TTCACTATGGCTTTGATCCCAGGATGCAGATCGAGAAGCACCTGTCGGCACCGTCCGCAGGGGCTCAAGA
TGCCCCTGTTCTCATTTCCGATCGCGACGATACAAGTCAGGTTGCCAGCTGCCGCAGCAGCAGCAGTGCC
CAGCACCACGAGTTCTGCACAAGGTCCCCCAGTAAAATGATATACATTGACACCAGTGAAGATGCGGCCG
TCGCTAGAGAGAGCTGCGCTGGCGACGCTGTAGTCTTCAGAGATGGGGATGCTGTTGATTGTAGCCGTTG
CTCTTTCAATGAGGGTGGATTCTTCTTGAGACAAAGGCTTGGCCATGGTTTAGTTCCTCACCTTGTCGTA
TTATACTATGCCGATATACTATGCCGATGATTAATTGTCAACACGTGCTGATCAGATCCGAAAATGGATA
TACAAGCTCCCGGGAGCTTTTTGCAAAAGCCTAGGCCTCCAAAAAAGCCTCCTCACTACTTCTGGAATAG
CTCAGAGGCAGAGGCGGCCTCGGCCTCTGCATAAATAAAAAAAATTAGTCAGCCATGGGGCGGAGAATGG
GCGGAACTGGGCGGAGTTAGGGGCGGGATGGGCGGAGTTAGGGGCGGGACTATGGTTGCTGACTAATTGA
GATGCATGCTTTGCATACTTCTGCCTGCTGGGGAGCCTGGGGACTTTCCACACCTGGTTGCTGACTAATT
GAGATGCATGCTTTGCATACTTCTGCCTGCTGGGGAGCCTGGGGACTTTCCACACCCTAACTGACACACA
TTCCACAGAATTCACTGACTCGCTGCGCTCGGTCGTTCGGCTGCGGCGAGCGGTATCAGCTCACTCAAAG
GCGGTAATACGGTTATCCACAGAATCAGGGGATAACGCAGGAAAGAACATGTAAGTGATCTCCAAAAAAT
AAGTACTTTTTGACTGTAAATAAAATTGTAAGGAGTAAAAAGTACTTTTTTTTCTAAAAAAATGTAATTA
AGTAAAAGTAAAAGTATTGATTTTTAATTGTACTCAAGTAAAGTAAAAATCCCCAAAAATAATACTTAAG
TACAGTAATCAAGTAAAATTACTCAAGTACTTTACACCTCTGCATGTGAGCAAAAGGCCAGCAAAAGGCC
AGGAACCGTAAAAAGGCCGCGTTGCTGGCGTTTTTCCATAGGCTCCGCCCCCCTGACGAGCATCACAAAA
ATCGACGCTCAAGTCAGAGGTGGCGAAACCCGACAGGACTATAAAGATACCAGGCGTTTCCCCCTGGAAG
CTCCCTCGTGCGCTCTCCTGTTCCGACCCTGCCGCTTACCGGATACCTGTCCGCCTTTCTCCCTTCGGGA
AGCGTGGCGCTTTCTCATAGCTCACGCTGTAGGTATCTCAGTTCGGTGTAGGTCGTTCGCTCCAAGCTGG
GCTGTGTGCACGAACCCCCCGTTCAGCCCGACCGCTGCGCCTTATCCGGTAACTATCGTCTTGAGTCCAA
CCCGGTAAGACACGACTTATCGCCACTGGCAGCAGCCACTGGTAACAGGATTAGCAGAGCGAGGTATGTA
GGCGGTGCTACAGAGTTCTTGAAGTGGTGGCCTAACTACGGCTACACTAGAAGAACAGTATTTGGTATCT
GCGCTCTGCTGAAGCCAGTTACCTTCGGAAAAAGAGTTGGTAGCTCTTGATCCGGCAAACAAACCACCGC
TGGTAGCGGTGGTTTTTTTGTTTGCAAGCAGCAGATTACGCGCAGAAAAAAAGGATCTCAAGAAGATCCT
TTGATCTTTTCTACGGGGTCTGACACTCAGTGGAACGAAAACTCACGTTAAGGGATTTTGGTCATGAGAT
TATCAAAAAGGATCTTCACCTAGATCCTTTTAAATTAAAAATGAAGTTTTAAATCAATCTAAAGTATATA
TGAGTAAACTTGGTCTGACAGTTACCAATGCTTAATCAGTGAGGCACCTATCTCAGCGATCTGTCTATTT
CGTTCATCCATAGTTGCCTGACTCCCCGTCGTGTAGATAACTACGATACGGGAGGGCTTACCATCTGGCC
CCAGTGCTGCAATGATACCGCGGGACCCACGCTCACCGGCTCCAGATTTATCAGCAATAAACCAGCCAGC
CGGAAGGGCCGAGCGCAGAAGTGGTCCTGCAACTTTATCCGCCTCCATCCAGTCTATTAATTGTTGCCGG
GAAGCTAGAGTAAGTAGTTCGCCAGTTAATAGTTTGCGCAACGTTGTTGCCATTGCTACAGGCATCGTGG
TGTCACGCTCGTCGTTTGGTATGGCTTCATTCAGCTCCGGTTCCCAACGATCAAGGCGAGTTACATGATC
CCCCATGTTGTGCAAAAAAGCGGTTAGCTCCTTCGGTCCTCCGATCGTTGTCAGAAGTAAGTTGGCCGCA
GTGTTATCACTCATGGTTATGGCAGCACTGCATAATTCTCTTACTGTCATGCCATCCGTAAGATGCTTTT
CTGTGACTGGTGAGTACTCAACCAAGTCATTCTGAGAATAGTGTATGCGGCGACCGAGTTGCTCTTGCCC
GGCGTCAATACGGGATAATACCGCGCCACATAGCAGAACTTTAAAAGTGCTCATCATTGGAAAACGTTCT
TCGGGGCGAAAACTCTCAAGGATCTTACCGCTGTTGAGATCCAGTTCGATGTAACCCACTCGTGCACCCA
ACTGATCTTCAGCATCTTTTACTTTCACCAGCGTTTCTGGGTGAGCAAAAACAGGAAGGCAAAATGCCGC
AAAAAAGGGAATAAGGGCGACACGGAAATGTTGAATACTCATACTCTTCCTTTTTCAATATTATTGAAGC
ATTTATCAGGGTTATTGTCTCATGAGCGGATACATATTTGAATGTATTTAGAAAAATAAACAAATAGGGG
TTCCGCGCACATTTCCCCGAAAAGTGCCACCTGACGTCGACGGATCGGGAGATCGATCTCCCGATCCCCT
AGGGTCGACTCTCAGTACAATCTGCTCTGATGCCGCATAGTTAAGCCAGTATCTGCTCCCTGCTTGTGTG
TTGGAGGTCGCTGAGTAGTGCGCGAGCAAAATTTAAGCTACAACAAGGCAAGGCTTGACCGACAATTGCA
TGAAGAATCTGCTTAGGGTTAGGCGTTTTGCGCTGCTTCGCGATGTACGGGCCAGATATACGCGGGTACC
GGCATATGGTTCTTGACAGAGGTGTAAAAAGTACTCAAAAATTTTACTCAAGTGAAAGTACAAGTACTTA
GGGAAAATTTTACTCAATTAAAAGTAAAAGTATCTGGCTAGAATCTTACTTGAGTAAAAGTAAAAAAGTA
CTCCATTAAAATTGTACTTGAGTATTAACGCGTTGACATTGATTATTGACTAGTTATTAATAGTAATCAA
TTACGGGGTCATTAGTTCATAGCCCATATATGGAGTTCCGCGTTACATAACTTACGGTAAATGGCCCGCC
TGGCTGACCGCCCAACGACCCCCGCCCATTGACGTCAATAATGACGTATGTTCCCATAGTAACGCCAATA
GGGACTTTCCATTGACGTCAATGGGTGGAGTATTTACGGTAAACTGCCCACTTGGCAGTACATCAAGTGT
ATCATATGCCAAGTACGCCCCCTATTGACGTCAATGACGGTAAATGGCCCGCCTGGCATTATGCCCAGTA
CATGACCTTATGGGACTTTCCTACTTGGCAGTACATCTACGTATTAGTCATCGCTATTACCATG
